>Addgene plasmid #129496 | pTRIPdU3-MND-FLAG-FLI1-IRES-GFP | addgene full sequence | sequence record 308244 | Addgene NGS Result
TGGAAGGGCTAATTCACTCCCAAAGAAGACAAGATATCCTTGATCTGTGGATCTACCACACACAAGGCTA
CTTCCCTGATTAGCAGAACTACACACCAGGGCCAGGGGTCAGATATCCACTGACCTTTGGATGGTGCTAC
AAGCTAGTACCAGTTGAGCCAGATAAGGTAGAAGAGGCCAATAAAGGAGAGAACACCAGCTTGTTACACC
CTGTGAGCCTGCATGGGATGGATGACCCGGAGAGAGAAGTGTTAGAGTGGAGGTTTGACAGCCGCCTAGC
ATTTCATCACGTGGCCCGAGAGCTGCATCCGGAGTACTTCAAGAACTGCTGATATCGAGCTTGCTACAAG
GGACTTTCCGCTGGGGACTTTCCAGGGAGGCGTGGCCTGGGCGGGACTGGGGAGTGGCGAGCCCTCAGAT
CCTGCATATAAGCAGCTGCTTTTTGCCTGTACTGGGTCTCTCTGGTTAGACCAGATCTGAGCCTGGGAGC
TCTCTGGCTAACTAGGGAACCCACTGCTTAAGCCTCAATAAAGCTTGCCTTGAGTGCTTCAAGTAGTGTG
TGCCCGTCTGTTGTGTGACTCTGGTAACTAGAGATCCCTCAGACCCTTTTAGTCAGTGTGGAAAATCTCT
AGCAGTGGCGCCCGAACAGGGACTTGAAAGCGAAAGGGAAACCAGAGGAGCTCTCTCGACGCAGGACTCG
GCTTGCTGAAGCGCGCACGGCAAGAGGCGAGGGGCGGCGACTGGTGAGTACGCCAAAAATTTTGACTAGC
GGAGGCTAGAAGGAGAGAGATGGGTGCGAGAGCGTCAGTATTAAGCGGGGGAGAATTAGATCGCGATGGG
AAAAAATTCGGTTAAGGCCAGGGGGAAAGAAAAAATATAAATTAAAACATATAGTATGGGCAAGCAGGGA
GCTAGAACGATTCGCAGTTAATCCTGGCCTGTTAGAAACATCAGAAGGCTGTAGACAAATACTGGGACAG
CTACAACCATCCCTTCAGACAGGATCAGAAGAACTTAGATCATTATATAATACAGTAGCAACCCTCTATT
GTGTGCATCAAAGGATAGAGATAAAAGACACCAAGGAAGCTTTAGACAAGATAGAGGAAGAGCAAAACAA
AAGTAAGACCACCGCACAGCAAGCGGCCGCTGATCTTCAGACCTGGAGGAGGAGATATGAGGGACAATTG
GAGAAGTGAATTATATAAATATAAAGTAGTAAAAATTGAACCATTAGGAGTAGCACCCACCAAGGCAAAG
AGAAGAGTGGTGCAGAGAGAAAAAAGAGCAGTGGGAATAGGAGCTTTGTTCCTTGGGTTCTTGGGAGCAG
CAGGAAGCACTATGGGCGCAGCGTCAATGACGCTGACGGTACAGGCCAGACAATTATTGTCTGGTATAGT
GCAGCAGCAGAACAATTTGCTGAGGGCTATTGAGGCGCAACAGCATCTGTTGCAACTCACAGTCTGGGGC
ATCAAGCAGCTCCAGGCAAGAATCCTGGCTGTGGAAAGATACCTAAAGGATCAACAGCTCCTGGGGATTT
GGGGTTGCTCTGGAAAACTCATTTGCACCACTGCTGTGCCTTGGAATGCTAGTTGGAGTAATAAATCTCT
GGAACAGATTTGGAATCACACGACCTGGATGGAGTGGGACAGAGAAATTAACAATTACACAAGCTTAATA
CACTCCTTAATTGAAGAATCGCAAAACCAGCAAGAAAAGAATGAACAAGAATTATTGGAATTAGATAAAT
GGGCAAGTTTGTGGAATTGGTTTAACATAACAAATTGGCTGTGGTATATAAAATTATTCATAATGATAGT
AGGAGGCTTGGTAGGTTTAAGAATAGTTTTTGCTGTACTTTCTATAGTGAATAGAGTTAGGCAGGGATAT
TCACCATTATCGTTTCAGACCCACCTCCCAACCCCGAGGGGACCCGACAGGCCCGAAGGAATAGAAGAAG
AAGGTGGAGAGAGAGACAGAGACAGATCCATTCGATTAGTGAACGGATCTCGACGGTATCGCCGAATTCA
CAAATGGCAGTATTCATCCACAATTTTAAAAGAAAAGGGGGGATTGGGGGGTACAGTGCAGGGGAAAGAA
TAGTAGACATAATAGCAACAGACATACAAACTAAAGAATTACAAAAACAAATTACAAAAATTCAAAATTT
TCGGGTTTATTACAGGGACAGCAGAGATCCACTTTGGCTGATACGCGTCATCGATCGATTAGTCCAATTT
GTTAAAGACAGGATATCAGTGGTCCAGGCTCTAGTTTTGACTCAACAATATCACCAGCTGAAGCCTATAG
AGTACGAGCCATAGATAGAATAAAAGATTTTATTTAGTCTCCAGAAAAAGGGGGGAATGAAAGACCCCAC
CTGTAGGTTTGGCAAGCTAGGATCAAGGTTAGGAACAGAGAGACAGCAGAATATGGGCCAAACAGGATAT
CTGTGGTAAGCAGTTCCTGCCCCGGCTCAGGGCCAAGAACAGTTGGAACAGCAGAATATGGGCCAAACAG
GATATCTGTGGTAAGCAGTTCCTGCCCCGGCTCAGGGCCAAGAACAGATGGTCCCCAGATGCGGTCCCGC
CCTCAGCAGTTTCTAGAGAACCATCAGATGTTTCCAGGGTGCCCCAAGGACCTGAAATGACCCTGTGCCT
TATTTGAACTAACCAATCAGTTCGCTTCTCGCTTCTGTTCGCGCGCTTCTGCTCCCCGAGCTCAATAAAA
GAGCCCACAACCCCTCACTCGGCGCGATCTGGATCTGCCACCATGGACGGGACTATTAAGGAGGCTCTGT
CGGTGGTGAGCGACGACCAGTCCCTCTTTGACTCAGCGTACGGAGCGGCAGCCCATCTCCCCAAGGCCGA
CATGACTGCCTCGGGGAGTCCTGACTACGGGCAGCCCCACAAGATCAACCCCCTCCCACCACAGCAGGAG
TGGATCAATCAGCCAGTGAGGGTCAACGTCAAGCGGGAGTATGACCACATGAATGGATCCAGGGAGTCTC
CGGTGGACTGCAGCGTTAGCAAATGCAGCAAGCTGGTGGGCGGAGGCGAGTCCAACCCCATGAACTACAA
CAGCTATATGGACGAGAAGAATGGCCCCCCTCCTCCCAACATGACCACCAACGAGAGGAGAGTCATCGTC
CCCGCAGACCCCACACTGTGGACACAGGAGCATGTGAGGCAATGGCTGGAGTGGGCCATAAAGGAGTACA
GCTTGATGGAGATCGACACATCCTTTTTCCAGAACATGGATGGCAAGGAACTGTGTAAAATGAACAAGGA
GGACTTCCTCCGCGCCACCACCCTCTACAACACGGAAGTGCTGTTGTCACACCTCAGTTACCTCAGGGAA
AGTTCACTGCTGGCCTATAATACAACCTCCCACACCGACCAATCCTCACGATTGAGTGTCAAAGAAGACC
CTTCTTATGACTCAGTCAGAAGAGGAGCTTGGGGCAATAACATGAATTCTGGCCTCAACAAAAGTCCTCC
CCTTGGAGGGGCACAAACGATCAGTAAGAATACAGAGCAACGGCCCCAGCCAGATCCGTATCAGATCCTG
GGCCCGACCAGCAGTCGCCTAGCCAACCCTGGAAGCGGGCAGATCCAGCTGTGGCAATTCCTCCTGGAGC
TGCTCTCCGACAGCGCCAACGCCAGCTGTATCACCTGGGAGGGGACCAACGGGGAGTTCAAAATGACGGA
CCCCGATGAGGTGGCCAGGCGCTGGGGCGAGCGGAAAAGCAAGCCCAACATGAATTACGACAAGCTGAGC
CGGGCCCTCCGTTATTACTATGATAAAAACATTATGACCAAAGTGCACGGCAAAAGATATGCTTACAAAT
TTGACTTCCACGGCATTGCCCAGGCTCTGCAGCCACATCCGACCGAGTCGTCCATGTACAAGTACCCTTC
TGACATCTCCTACATGCCTTCCTACCATGCCCACCAGCAGAAGGTGAACTTTGTCCCTCCCCATCCATCC
TCCATGCCTGTCACTTCCTCCAGCTTCTTTGGAGCCGCATCACAATACTGGACCTCCCCCACGGGGGGAA
TCTACCCCAACCCCAACGTCCCCCGCCATCCTAACACCCACGTGCCTTCACACTTAGGCAGCTACTACGA
TTACAAGGATGACGACGATAAGTGATAACTCGAGGTTAACGAATTCCGCCCCCCCCCCCTAACGTTACTG
GCCGAAGCCGCTTGGAATAAGGCCGGTGTGCGTTTGTCTATATGTTATTTTCCACCATATTGCCGTCTTT
TGGCAATGTGAGGGCCCGGAAACCTGGCCCTGTCTTCTTGACGAGCATTCCTAGGGGTCTTTCCCCTCTC
GCCAAAGGAATGCAAGGTCTGTTGAATGTCGTGAAGGAAGCAGTTCCTCTGGAAGCTTCTTGAAGACAAA
CAACGTCTGTAGCGACCCTTTGCAGGCAGCGGAACCCCCCACCTGGCGACAGGTGCCTCTGCGGCCAAAA
GCCACGTGTATAAGATACACCTGCAAAGGCGGCACAACCCCAGTGCCACGTTGTGAGTTGGATAGTTGTG
GAAAGAGTCAAATGGCTCTCCTCAAGCGTATTCAACAAGGGGCTGAAGGATGCCCAGAAGGTACCCCATT
GTATGGGATCTGATCTGGGGCCTCGGTGCACATGCTTTACATGTGTTTAGTCGAGGTTAAAAAAACGTCT
AGGCCCCCCGAACCACGGGGACGTGGTTTTCCTTTGAAAAACACGATGATAATATGGCCACAACCATGGT
GAGCAAGGGCGAGGAGCTGTTCACCGGGGTGGTGCCCATCCTGGTCGAGCTGGACGGCGACGTAAACGGC
CACAAGTTCAGCGTGTCTGGCGAGGGCGAGGGCGATGCCACCTACGGCAAGCTGACCCTGAAGTTCATCT
GCACCACCGGCAAGCTGCCCGTGCCCTGGCCCACCCTCGTGACCACCCTGACCTACGGCGTGCAGTGCTT
CAGCCGCTACCCCGACCACATGAAGCAGCACGACTTCTTCAAGTCCGCCATGCCCGAAGGCTACGTCCAG
GAGCGCACCATCTTCTTCAAGGACGACGGCAACTACAAGACCCGCGCCGAGGTGAAGTTCGAGGGCGACA
CCCTGGTGAACCGCATCGAGCTGAAGGGCATCGACTTCAAGGAGGACGGCAACATCCTGGGGCACAAGCT
GGAGTACAACTACAACAGCCACAACGTCTATATCATGGCCGACAAGCAGAAGAACGGCATCAAGGCGAAC
TTCAAGATCCGCCACAACATCGAGGACGGCAGCGTGCAGCTCGCCGACCACTACCAGCAGAACACCCCCA
TCGGCGACGGCCCCGTGCTGCTGCCCGACAACCACTACCTGAGCACCCAGTCCGCCCTGAGCAAAGACCC
CAACGAGAAGCGCGATCACATGGTCCTGCTGGAGTTCGTGACCGCCGCCGGGATCACTCTCGGCATGGAC
GAGCTGTACAAGTAATGAATTAATTAAGAATTATCAAGCTTATCGATACCGTCGAGACCTAGAAAAACAT
GGAGCAATCACAAGTAGCAATACAGCAGCTACCAATGCTGATTGTGCCTGGCTAGAAGCACAAGAGGAGG
AGGAGGTGGGTTTTCCAGTCACACCTCAGGTACCTTTAAGACCAATGACTTACAAGGCAGCTGTAGATCT
TAGCCACTTTTTAAAAGAAAAGGGGGGACTGGAAGGGCTAATTCACTCCCAACGAAGACAAAATCGTCGA
GAGATGCTGCATATAAGCAGCTGCTTTTTGCTTGTACTGGGTCTCTCTGGTTAGACCAGATCTGAGCCTG
GGAGCTCTCTGGCTAACTAGGGAACCCACTGCTTAAGCCTCAATAAAGCTTGCCTTGAGTGCTTCAAGTA
GTGTGTGCCCGTCTGTTGTGTGACTCTGGTAACTAGAGATCCCTCAGACCCTTTTAGTCAGTGTGGAAAA
TCTCTAGCAGTAGTAGTTCATGTCATCTTATTATTCAGTATTTATAACTTGCAAAGAAATGAATATCAGA
GAGTGAGAGGCCTTGACATTATAATAGATTTAGCAGGAATTGAACTAGGAGTGGAGCACACAGGCAAAGC
TGCAGAAGTACTTGGAAGAAGCCACCAGAGATACTCACGATTCTGCACATACCTGGCTAATCCCAGATCC
TAAGGATTACATTAAGTTTACTAACATTTATATAATGATTTATAGTTTAAAGTATAAACTTATCTAATTT
ACTATTCTGACAGATATTAATTAATCCTCAAATATCATAAGAGATGATTACTATTATCCCCATTTAACAC
AAGAGGAAACTGAGAGGGAAAGATGTTGAAGTAATTTTCCCACAATTACAGCATCCGTTAGTTACGACTC
TATGATCTTCTGACACAAATTCCATTTACTCCTCACCCTATGACTCAGTCGAATATATCAAAGTTATGGA
CATTATGCTAAGTAACAAATTACCCTTTTATATAGTAAATACTGAGTAGATTGAGAGAAGAAATTGTTTG
CAAACCTGAATAGCTTCAAGAAGAAGAGAAGTGAGGATAAGAATAACAGTTGTCATTTAACAAGTTTTAA
CAAGTAACTTGGTTAGAAAGGGATTCAAATGCATAAAGCAAGGGATAAATTTTTCTGGCAACAAGACTAT
ACAATATAACCTTAAATATGACTTCAAATAATTGTTGGAACTTGATAAAACTAATTAAATATTATTGAAG
ATTATCAATATTATAAATGTAATTTACTTTTAAAAAGGGAACATAGAAATGTGTATCATTAGAGTAGAAA
ACAATCCTTATTATCACAATTTGTCAAAACAAGTTTGTTATTAACACAAGTAGAATACTGCATTCAATTA
AGTTGACTGCAGATTTTGTGTTTTGTTAAAATTAGAAAGAGATAACAACAATTTGAATTATTGAAAGTAA
CATGTAAATAGTTCTACATACGTTCTTTTGACATCTTGTTCAATCATTGATCGAAGTTCTTTATCTTGGA
AGAATTTGTTCCAAAGACTCTGAAATAAGGAAAACAATCTATTATATAGTCTCACACCTTTGTTTTACTT
TTAGTGATTTCAATTTAATAATGTAAATGGTTAAAATTTATTCTTCTCTGAGATCATTTCACATTGCAGA
TAGAAAACCTGAGACTGGGGTAATTTTTATTAAAATCTAATTTAATCTCAGAAACACATCTTTATTCTAA
CATCAATTTTTCCAGTTTGATATTATCATATAAAGTCAGCCTTCCTCATCTGCAGGTTCCACAACAAAAA
TCCAACCAACTGTGGATCAAAAATATTGGGAAAAAATTAAAAATAGCAATACAACAATAAAAAAATACAA
ATCAGAAAAACAGCACAGTATAACAACTTTATTTAGCATTTACAATCTATTAGGTATTATAAGTAATCTA
GCCAGATCCTCTACGCCGGACGCATCGTGGCCGGCATCACCGGCGCCACAGGTGCGGTTGCTGGCGCCTA
TATCGCCGACATCACCGATGGGGAAGATCGGGCTCGCCACTTCGGGCTCATGAGCGCTTGTTTCGGCGTG
GGTATGGTGGCAGGCCCCGTGGCCGGGGGACTGTTGGGCGCCATCTCCTTGCATGCACCATTCCTTGCGG
CGGCGGTGCTCAACGGCCTCAACCTACTACTGGGCTGCTTCCTAATGCAGGAGTCGCATAAGGGAGAGCG
TCGAATGGTGCACTCTCAGTACAATCTGCTCTGATGCCGCATAGTTAAGCCAGCCCCGACACCCGCCAAC
ACCCGCTGACGCGCCCTGACGGGCTTGTCTGCTCCCGGCATCCGCTTACAGACAAGCTGTGACCGTCTCC
GGGAGCTGCATGTGTCAGAGGTTTTCACCGTCATCACCGAAACGCGCGAGACGAAAGGGCCTCGTGATAC
GCCTATTTTTATAGGTTAATGTCATGATAATAATGGTTTCTTAGACGTCAGGTGGCACTTTTCGGGGAAA
TGTGCGCGGAACCCCTATTTGTTTATTTTTCTAAATACATTCAAATATGTATCCGCTCATGAGACAATAA
CCCTGATAAATGCTTCAATAATATTGAAAAAGGAAGAGTATGAGTATTCAACATTTCCGTGTCGCCCTTA
TTCCCTTTTTTGCGGCATTTTGCCTTCCTGTTTTTGCTCACCCAGAAACGCTGGTGAAAGTAAAAGATGC
TGAAGATCAGTTGGGTGCACGAGTGGGTTACATCGAACTGGATCTCAACAGCGGTAAGATCCTTGAGAGT
TTTCGCCCCGAAGAACGTTTTCCAATGATGAGCACTTTTAAAGTTCTGCTATGTGGCGCGGTATTATCCC
GTATTGACGCCGGGCAAGAGCAACTCGGTCGCCGCATACACTATTCTCAGAATGACTTGGTTGAGTACTC
ACCAGTCACAGAAAAGCATCTTACGGATGGCATGACAGTAAGAGAATTATGCAGTGCTGCCATAACCATG
AGTGATAACACTGCGGCCAACTTACTTCTGACAACGATCGGAGGACCGAAGGAGCTAACCGCTTTTTTGC
ACAACATGGGGGATCATGTAACTCGCCTTGATCGTTGGGAACCGGAGCTGAATGAAGCCATACCAAACGA
CGAGCGTGACACCACGATGCCTGTAGCAATGGCAACAACGTTGCGCAAACTATTAACTGGCGAACTACTT
ACTCTAGCTTCCCGGCAACAATTAATAGACTGGATGGAGGCGGATAAAGTTGCAGGACCACTTCTGCGCT
CGGCCCTTCCGGCTGGCTGGTTTATTGCTGATAAATCTGGAGCCGGTGAGCGTGGGTCTCGCGGTATCAT
TGCAGCACTGGGGCCAGATGGTAAGCCCTCCCGTATCGTAGTTATCTACACGACGGGGAGTCAGGCAACT
ATGGATGAACGAAATAGACAGATCGCTGAGATAGGTGCCTCACTGATTAAGCATTGGTAACTGTCAGACC
AAGTTTACTCATATATACTTTAGATTGATTTAAAACTTCATTTTTAATTTAAAAGGATCTAGGTGAAGAT
CCTTTTTGATAATCTCATGACCAAAATCCCTTAACGTGAGTTTTCGTTCCACTGAGCGTCAGACCCCGTA
GAAAAGATCAAAGGATCTTCTTGAGATCCTTTTTTTCTGCGCGTAATCTGCTGCTTGCAAACAAAAAAAC
CACCGCTACCAGCGGTGGTTTGTTTGCCGGATCAAGAGCTACCAACTCTTTTTCCGAAGGTAACTGGCTT
CAGCAGAGCGCAGATACCAAATACTGTTCTTCTAGTGTAGCCGTAGTTAGGCCACCACTTCAAGAACTCT
GTAGCACCGCCTACATACCTCGCTCTGCTAATCCTGTTACCAGTGGCTGCTGCCAGTGGCGATAAGTCGT
GTCTTACCGGGTTGGACTCAAGACGATAGTTACCGGATAAGGCGCAGCGGTCGGGCTGAACGGGGGGTTC
GTGCACACAGCCCAGCTTGGAGCGAACGACCTACACCGAACTGAGATACCTACAGCGTGAGCTATGAGAA
AGCGCCACGCTTCCCGAAGGGAGAAAGGCGGACAGGTATCCGGTAAGCGGCAGGGTCGGAACAGGAGAGC
GCACGAGGGAGCTTCCAGGGGGAAACGCCTGGTATCTTTATAGTCCTGTCGGGTTTCGCCACCTCTGACT
TGAGCGTCGATTTTTGTGATGCTCGTCAGGGGGGCGGAGCCTATGGAAAAACGCCAGCAACGCGGCCTTT
TTACGGTTCCTGGCCTTTTGCTGGCCTTTTGCTCACATGTTCTTTCCTGCGTTATCCCCTGATTCTGTGG
ATAACCGTATTACCGCCTTTGAGTGAGCTGATACCGCTCGCCGCAGCCGAACGACCGAGCGCAGCGAGTC
AGTGAGCGAGGAAGCGGAAGAGCGCCCAATACGCCGTTTTCCAATGATGAGCACTTTTAAAGTTCTGCTA
TGTGGCGCGGTATTATCCCGTATTGACGCCGGGCAAGAGCAACTCGGTCGCCGCATACACTATTCTCAGA
ATGACTTGGTTGAGTACTCACCAGTCACAGAAAAGCATCTTACGGATGGCATGACAGTAAGAGAATTATG
CAGTGCTGCCATAACCATGAGTGATAACACTGCGGCCAACTTACTTCTGACAACGATCGGAGGACCGAAG
GAGCTAACCGCTTTTTTGCACAACATGGGGGATCATGTAACTCGCCTTGATCGTTGGGAACCGGAGCTGA
ATGAAGCCATACCAAACGACGAGCGTGACACCACGATGCCTGTAGCAATGGCAACAACGTTGCGCAAACT
ATTAACTGGCGAACTACTTACTCTAGCTTCCCGGCAACAATTAATAGACTGGATGGAGGCGGATAAAGTT
GCAGGACCACTTCTGCGCTCGGCCCTTCCGGCGTCCAGGCTAGCCTCTTCCAGCGCAGCCAGCTGTTCTT
CGTTATGCACGGCGGTATGAAAATGTTGCGCAGAAATCGTCGGCAGATCTCTGGCATCAAAAAAGCCTTC
GAGTAACAGTACAGGTTTGGTGATTCCCCCCGCACGCAGTCGCAGAGCTTCTTCGAGACGGGCTACGCCA
AAGGCGTCAGCATCGGGGAGCGTTCGCGCGGTCTCAAGAAGACCGTGACCATAAGCGTTCGCTTTCACCA
CCGCAACCATTTTACTGGCAGGGGCCAGTTCACGAAGACGTTGCAGGTTGTGTCGCAGAGCGCGGCGGTT
AATCAMMACMKTTKCCGSTTGSMTTTKTGTTCCTTKRTAAGTGTTTKCTTTWATTACCTWATTCMTWAAA
TAATTATTATTYGTCGTCGTACTGCGGCCCCGCATAGTTGTCGAAGCGCGACACCGAMMKGAGATACCTA
CAGCGTGAGCTATGAGAAAGCGCCACGCTTCCCGAAGGGAGAAAGGCGGACAGGTATCCGGTAAGCGGCA
GGGTCGGAACAGGAGAGCGCACGAGGGAGCTTCCAGGGGGAAACGCCTGGTATCTTTATAGTCCTGTCGG
GTTTCGCCACCTCTGACTTGAGCGTCGATTTTTGTGATGCTCGTCAGGGGGGCGGAGCCTATGGAAAAAC
GCCAGCAACGCGGCCTTTTTACGGTTCCTGGCCTTTTGCTGGCCTTTTGCTCACATGTTCTTTCCTGCGT
TATCCCCTGATTCTGTGGATAACCGTATTACCGCCTTTGAGTGAGCTGATACCGCTCGCCGCAGCCGAAC
GACCGAGCGCAGCGAGTCAGTGAGCGAGGAAGCGGAAGAGCGCCCAATACGCAAACCGCCTCTCCCCGCG
CGTTGGCCGATTCATTAATGCAGCTGTGGAATGTGTGTCAGTTAGGGTGTGGAAAGTCCCCAGGCTCCCC
AGCAGGCAGAAGTATGCAAAGCATGCATCTCAATTAGTCAGCAACCAGGTGTGGAAAGTCCCCAGGCTCC
CCAGCAGGCAGAAGTATGCAAAGCATGCATCTCAATTAGTCAGCAACCATAGTCCCGCCCCTAACTCCGC
CCATCCCGCCCCTAACTCCGCCCAGTTCCGCCCATTCTCCGCCCCATGGCTGACTAATTTTTTTTATTTA
TGCAGAGGCCGAGGCCGCCTCGGCCTCTGAGCTATTCCAGAAGTAGTGAGGAGGCTTTTTTGGAGGCCTA
GGCTTTTGCAAAAAGCTTGGACACAAGACAGGCTTGCGAGATATGTTTGAGAATACCACTTTATCCCGCG
TCAGGGAGAGGCAGTGCGTAAAAAGACGCGGACTCATGTGAAATACTGGTTTTTAGTGCGCCAGATCTCT
ATAATCTCGCGCAACCTATTTTCCCCTCGAACACTTTTTAAGCCGTAGATAAACAGGCTGGGACACTTCA
CATGAGCGAAAAATACATCGTCACCTGGGACATGTTGCAGATCCATGCACGTAAACTCGCAAGCCGACTG
ATGCCTTCTGAACAATGGAAAGGCATTATTGCCGTAAGCCGTGGCGGTCTGTACCGGGTGCGTTACTGGC
GCGTGAACTGGGTATTCGTCATGTCGATACCGTTTGTATTTCCAGCTACGATCACGACAACCAGCGCGAG
CTTAAAGTGCTGAAACGCGCAGAAGGCGATGGCGAAGGCTTCATCGTTATTGATGACCTGGTGGATACCG
GTGGTACTGCGGTTGCGATTCGTGAAATGTATCCAAAAGCGCACTTTGTCACCATCTTCGCAAAACCGGC
TGGTCGTCCGCTGGTTGATGACTATGTTGTTGATATCCCGCAAGATACCTGGATTGAACAGCCGTGGGAT
ATGGGCGTCGTATTCGTCCCGCCAATCTCCGGTCGCTAATCTTTTCAACGCCTGGCACTGCCGGGCGTTG
TTCTTTTTAACTTCAGGCGGGTTACAATAGTTTCCAGTAAGTATTCTGGAGGCTGCATCCATGACACAGG
CAAACCTGAGCGAAACCCTGTTCAAACCCCGCTTTAAACATCCTGAAACCTCGACGCTAGTCCGCCGCTT
TAATCACGGCGCACAACCGCCTGTGCAGTCGGCCCTTGATGGTAAAACCATCCCTCACTGGTATCGCATG
ATTAACCGTCTGATGTGGATCTGGCGCGGCATTGACCCACGCGAAATCCTCGACGTCCAGGCACGTATTG
TGATGAGCGATGCCGAACGTACCGACGATGATTTATACGATACGGTGATTGGCTACCGTGGCGGCAACTG
GATTTATGAGTGGGCCCCGGATCTTTGTGAAGGAACCTTACTTCTGTGGTGTGACATAATTGGACAAACT
ACCTACAGAGATTTAAAGCTCTAAGGTAAATATAAAATTTTTAAGTGTATAATGTGTTAAACTACTGATT
CTAATTGTTTGTGTATTTTAGATTCCAACCTATGGAACTGATGAATGGGAGCAGTGGTGGAATGCCTTTA
ATGAGGAAAACCTGTTTTGCTCAGAAGAAATGCCATCTAGTGATGATGAGGCTACTGCTGACTCTCAACA
TTCTACTCCTCCAAAAAAGAAGAGAAAGGTAGAAGACCCCAAGGACTTTCCTTCAGAATTGCTAAGTTTT
TTGAGTCATGCTGTGTTTAGTAATAGAACTCTTGCTTGCTTTGCTATTTACACCACAAAGGAAAAAGCTG
CACTGCTATACAAGAAAATTATGGAAAAATATTCTGTAACCTTTATAAGTAGGCATAACAGTTATAATCA
TAACATACTGTTTTTTCTTACTCCACACAGGCATAGAGTGTCTGCTATTAATAACTATGCTCAAAAATTG
TGTACCTTTAGCTTTTTAATTTGTAAAGGGGTTAATAAGGAATATTTGATGTATAGTGCCTTGACTAGAG
ATCATAATCAGCCATACCACATTTGTAGAGGTTTTACTTGCTTTAAAAAACCTCCCACACCTCCCCCTGA
ACCTGAAACATAAAATGAATGCAATTGTTGTTGTTAACTTGTTTATTGCAGCTTATAATGGTTACAAATA
AAGCAATAGCATCACAAATTTCACAAATAAAGCATTTTTTTCACTGCATTCTAGTTGTGGTTTGTCCAAA
CTCATCAATGTATCTTATCATGTCTGGATCAACTGGATAACTCAAGCTAACCAAAATCATCCCAAACTTC
CCACCCCATACCCTATTACCACTGCCAATTACCTGTGGTTTCATTTACTCTAAACCTGTGATTCCTCTGA
ATTATTTTCATTTTAAAGAAATTGTATTTGTTAAATATGTACTACAAACTTAGTAGT
Features (pLannotate 1.2.2; 38 found; start..end, strand, type, name):
    377..634     +  LTR            5' LTR (truncated): truncated 5' long terminal repeat (LTR) from HIV-1
    681..806     +  misc_feature   HIV-1 Ψ: packaging signal of human immunodeficiency virus type 1
    790..1153    +  CDS            HIV-1 gag (fragment): gag protein from human immunodeficiency virus 1; gag
   1299..1532    +  misc_feature   RRE: The Rev response element (RRE) of HIV-1 allows for Rev-dependent mRNA export from the nucleus to the cytoplasm.
   1909..2009    +  CDS            Rev (fragment): human immunodeficiency virus 1 (HIV-1) Rev protein; rev; enhances nuclear export of unspliced and incompletely spliced viral mRNAs
   2054..2171    +  misc_feature   cPPT/CTS: central polypurine tract and central termination sequence of HIV-1
   2224..2324    +  CDS            env (fragment): murine leukemia virus gPr80 envelope polyprotein precursor; env; proteolytically cleaved into gp70SU and p15TM subunits
   2366..2400    +  LTR            3' LTR (ΔU3) (fragment): self-inactivating 3' long terminal repeat (LTR) from Moloney murine leukemia virus
   2429..2752    +  LTR            LTR (fragment): long terminal repeat from Moloney murine leukemia virus
   2773..4128    +  CDS            FLI1: FLI1_HUMAN - Experimental evidence at protein level: Swiss-Prot protein existence level 1. Sequence-specific transcriptional activator (PubMed:24100448, PubMed:26316623, PubMed:28255014). Recognizes the DNA sequence 5'- C[CA]GGAAGT-3'. From Homo sapiens (Human).
   4128..4152    +  CDS            3xFLAG (fragment): three tandem FLAG® epitope tags
   4280..4742    +  misc_feature   IRES: internal ribosome entry site (IRES) of the encephalomyocarditis virus (EMCV)
   4756..5475    +  CDS            EGFP: the original enhanced GFP (Yang et al., 1996) mammalian codon-optimized
   5492..5515    +  misc_feature   MCS (fragment): pBluescript multiple cloning site
   5513..5698    +  CDS            nef (fragment): NEF_HV1Z2 - Experimental evidence at protein level: Swiss-Prot protein existence level 1. Extracellular Nef protein targets CD4(+) T-lymphocytes for apoptosis by interacting with CXCR4 surface receptors. From Human immunodeficiency virus type 1 group M subtype D (isolate Z2/CDC-Z34) (HIV-1).
   5700..5731    +  LTR            3' LTR (ΔU3) (fragment): self-inactivating 3' long terminal repeat (LTR) from HIV-1
   5779..5959    +  LTR            5' LTR (truncated): truncated 5' long terminal repeat (LTR) from HIV-1
   6921..7019    -  CDS            TBC1D5 (fragment): TBCD5_HUMAN - Also known as KIAA0210. Experimental evidence at protein level: Swiss-Prot protein existence level 1. May act as a GTPase-activating protein (GAP) for Rab family protein(s). May act as a GAP for RAB7A. Can displace RAB7A and retromer CSC subcomplex from the endosomal membrane to the cytosol; at least retromer displacement seems to require its catalytic activity (PubMed:19531583, PubMed:20923837). Required for retrograde transport of cargo proteins from endosomes to the trans-Golgi network (TGN); the function seems to require its catalytic activity. Involved in regulation of autop
   7425..7704    +  CDS            TcR (fragment): tetracycline efflux protein; tet; confers resistance to tetracycline
   7705..7753    -  misc_feature   bom (fragment): basis of mobility region from pBR322
   7855..7890    -  CDS            rop (fragment): Rop protein, which maintains plasmids at low copy number; rop
   7985..8089    +  promoter       AmpR promoter: bla
   8090..8950    +  CDS            AmpR: β-lactamase; bla; confers resistance to ampicillin, carbenicillin, and related antibiotics
   9121..9709    +  rep_origin     ori: high-copy-number ColE1/pMB1/pBR322/pUC origin of replication
   9905..10392   +  CDS            bla(M) (fragment): β-lactamase lacking the signal sequence; bla(M); allows cytosolic expression of β-lactamase
  10393..10731   -  CDS            alr (fragment): ALR1_ECOLI - Experimental evidence at protein level: Swiss-Prot protein existence level 1. Catalyzes the interconversion of L-alanine and D-alanine. Provides the D-alanine required for cell wall biosynthesis. From Escherichia coli (strain K12).
  10831..11057   +  rep_origin     ori (fragment): high-copy-number ColE1/pMB1/pBR322/pUC origin of replication
  11240..11296   +  CDS            lacI (fragment): lac repressor; lacI; The lac repressor binds to the lac operator to inhibit transcription in E. coli. This inhibition can be relieved by adding lactose or isopropyl-β-D-thiogalactopyranoside (IPTG).
  11303..11632   +  promoter       SV40 promoter: SV40 enhancer and early promoter
  11832..11951   +  CDS            gpt (fragment): XGPT_ECOLI - Also known as gpp, gxu. Experimental evidence at protein level: Swiss-Prot protein existence level 1. Purine salvage pathway enzyme that catalyzes the transfer of the ribosyl-5-phosphate group from 5-phospho-alpha-D-ribose 1- diphosphate (PRPP) to the N9 position of the 6-oxopurines guanine and xanthine to form the corresponding ribonucleotides GMP (guanosine 5'- monophosphate) and XMP (xanthosine 5'-monophosphate), with the release of PPi. To a lesser extent, also acts on hypoxanthine (PubMed:9100006, PubMed:3886014). Does not ribophosphorylate adenine (PubMed:3886014). From Esch
  11951..12286   +  CDS            gpt (fragment): XGPT_ECOLI - Also known as gpp, gxu. Experimental evidence at protein level: Swiss-Prot protein existence level 1. Purine salvage pathway enzyme that catalyzes the transfer of the ribosyl-5-phosphate group from 5-phospho-alpha-D-ribose 1- diphosphate (PRPP) to the N9 position of the 6-oxopurines guanine and xanthine to form the corresponding ribonucleotides GMP (guanosine 5'- monophosphate) and XMP (xanthosine 5'-monophosphate), with the release of PPi. To a lesser extent, also acts on hypoxanthine (PubMed:9100006, PubMed:3886014). Does not ribophosphorylate adenine (PubMed:3886014). From Esch
  12381..12686   +  CDS            frsA (fragment): FRSA_ECOLI - Also known as yafA. Experimental evidence at protein level: Swiss-Prot protein existence level 1. Catalyzes the hydrolysis of esters (PubMed:15808744). Displays esterase activity toward pNP-butyrate (PubMed:15808744). May stimulate mixed-acid fermentation by acting as a fermentation/respiration switch that down-regulates respiration and up- regulates fermentation rates (PubMed:15169777). From Escherichia coli (strain K12).
  12690..12764   +  CDS            small t antigen (fragment): SV40 (simian virus 40) small t antigen
  12766..12831   +  intron         small t intron: SV40 (simian virus 40) small t antigen intron
  12961..12981   +  CDS            SV40 NLS: nuclear localization signal of SV40 (simian virus 40) large T antigen
  13300..13383   +  CDS            large T antigen (fragment): large T antigen from SV40 (simian virus 40)
  13406..13540   +  polyA_signal   SV40 poly(A) signal: SV40 polyadenylation signal
  13707..329     +  CDS            nef (fragment) (across the origin): NEF_HV1BR - Experimental evidence at protein level: Swiss-Prot protein existence level 1. Extracellular Nef protein targets CD4(+) T-lymphocytes for apoptosis by interacting with CXCR4 surface receptors (PubMed:14990729). From Human immunodeficiency virus type 1 group M subtype B (isolate BRU/LAI) (HIV-1).
