[The description below was written by a language model from this plasmid's Addgene catalogue record and pLannotate feature annotations shown in this document.]
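Description:
pTRIPdU3-MND-FLAG-FLI1-IRES-GFP is an HIV-1-based, self-inactivating lentiviral transfer vector for expressing human FLI1, an ETS-family sequence-specific transcriptional activator, in mammalian cells. It is built on the pTRIPdU3-MND-IRES-GFP backbone and is about 13.7 kb in the sequenced record. The viral portion carries a 5' LTR, the Ψ packaging signal with a short gag fragment, the Rev response element for Rev-dependent nuclear export of the genomic RNA, and the cPPT/CTS central flap that aids nuclear import of the reverse-transcribed genome. The downstream LTR has a U3 deletion, so LTR promoter activity is lost after integration and transgene expression depends on the internal promoter.

That internal promoter is MND, a modified retroviral LTR-derived promoter. In the feature table it shows up as murine leukemia virus env and LTR fragments immediately upstream of the insert. It drives a bicistronic transcript: the FLI1 coding sequence followed directly by a FLAG epitope, then an EMCV IRES and EGFP. Transduced cells therefore co-express tagged FLI1 and a separate green fluorescent marker, which allows them to be identified or sorted. Although the plasmid name places FLAG before FLI1, both the catalogue entry and the annotation put the tag at the C terminus.

In bacteria the plasmid is maintained through a ColE1/pUC-type origin and selected with ampicillin (AmpR). The remaining backbone contains leftover pBR322 fragments and an SV40 promoter–gpt–SV40 small t intron/poly(A) unit. The gpt annotation is split into fragments, so the record does not establish whether it is functional. The associated publication title concerns lineage-specific transcription factor levels and cell fate.
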