Addgene plasmid #129496: pTRIPdU3-MND-FLAG-FLI1-IRES-GFP
Purpose: Lentiviral expression of human FLI1
Depositing lab: Marjorie Brand. Depositing organization: Ottawa Hospital Research Institute. Publication: Single-Cell Proteomics Reveal that Quantitative Changes in Co-expressed Lineage-Specific Transcription Factors Determine Cell Fate. Palii CG, Cheng Q, Gillespie MA, Shannon P, Mazurczyk M, Napolitani G, Price ND, Ranish JA, Morrissey E, Higgs DR, Brand M. Cell Stem Cell. 2019 May 2;24(5):812-820.e5. doi: 10.1016/j.stem.2019.02.006. Epub 2019 Mar 14. PubMed 30880026.
Backbone
  Vector backbone: pTRIPdU3-MND-IRES-GFP
  Vector type: Lentiviral
Growth in bacteria
  Bacterial resistance: Ampicillin, 100 μg/mL
  Growth temperature: 30°C
  Growth strain: NEB Stable
  Copy number: Unknown
Gene/Insert
  Gene/Insert name: FLI1
  Species: H. sapiens (human)
  Entrez Gene: FLI1 (a.k.a. BDPLT21, EWSR2, FLI-1, SIC-1)
  Promoter: MND
  Tag / fusion protein: FLAG (C terminal on insert)
  Cloning method: Unknown
  Sequencing primers: 5′ unknown
Terms and licenses: Academic/Nonprofit Terms; Industry Terms: Not Available to Industry
How to cite: pTRIPdU3-MND-FLAG-FLI1-IRES-GFP was a gift from Marjorie Brand (Addgene plasmid # 129496 ; http://n2t.net/addgene:129496 ; RRID:Addgene_129496)
